>Addgene plasmid #53593 | Nano-lantern(cAMP-0.4)/pcDNA3 | depositor partial sequence | sequence record 83662 | Nano-lantern(cAMP-0.4)/pcDNA3 sequence 2076 bps
ATGAGTAAAGGAGAAGAACTTTTCACTGGAGTTGTCCCAATTCTTGTTGAATTAGATGGTGATGTTAATG
GGCACAAATTTTCTGTCAGTGGAGAGGGTGAAGGTGATGCAACATACGGAAAACTTACCCTTAAATTAAT
TTGCACTACTGGAAAACTACCTGTTCCATGGCCAACACTTGTCACTACTTTAGGTTATGGTCTTCAATGC
TTTGCGAGATACCCAGATCATATGAAACAGCATGACTTTTTCAAGAGTGCCATGCCCGAAGGTTATGTAC
AGGAAAGAACTATATTTTTCAAAGATGACGGGAACTACAAGACACGTGCTGAAGTCAAGTTTGAAGGTGA
TACCCTTGTTAATAGAATCGAGTTAAAAGGTATTGATTTTAAAGAAGATGGAAACATTCTTGGACACAAA
TTGGAATACAACTATAACTCACACAATGTATACATCACAGCAGACAAACAAAAGAATGGAATCAAAGCAA
ACTTCAAAATTAGACACAACATTGAAGATGGAGGTGTTCAACTAGCAGACCATTATCAACAAAATACTCC
AATTGGCGATGGCCCTGTCCTTTTACCAGACAACCATTACCTGTCCTATCAATCTGCCCTTTCGAAAGAT
CCCAACGAAAAGAGAGACCACATGGTCCTTCTTGAGTTTGTAACAGCTGCTGGGGGTACCAAGGTGTACG
ACCCCGAGCAGAGGAAGAGGATGATCACCGGCCCCCAGTGGTGGGCCAGGTGCAAGCAGATGAACGTGCT
GGACAGCTTCATCAACTACTACGACAGCGAGAAGCACGCCGAGAACGCCGTGATCTTCCTGCACGGCAAC
GCCACTAGCAGCTACCTGTGGAGGCACGTGGTGCCCCACATCGAGCCCGTGGCCAGGTGCATCATCCCCG
ATCTGATCGGCATGGGCAAGAGCGGCAAGAGCGGCAACGGCAGCTACAGGCTGCTGGACCACTACAAGTA
CCTGACCGCCTGGTTCGAGCTTCTGAACCTGCCCAAGAAGATCATCTTCGTGGGCCACGACTGGGGCGCC
GCCCTGGCCTTCCACTACGCCTACGAGCACCAGGACAGGATCAAGGCCATCGTGCACATGGAGAGCGTGG
TGGACGTGATCGAGAGCTGGGACGAGTGGCCAGACATCGAGGAGGACATCGCCCTGATCAAGAGCGAGGA
GGGCGAGAAGATGGTGCTGGAGAACAACTTCTTCGTGGAGACCGTGCTGCCCAGCAAGATCATGAGAAAG
CTGGAGCCCGAGGAGTTCGCCGCCTACCTGGAGCCCTTCAAGGAGAAGGGCGAGGTGAGAAGACCCACCC
TGAGCTGGCCCAGAGAGATCCCCCTGGTGAAGGGCCCATGGAATTGGGATTCTGGGTGCTCCAGAGAAGG
TCTCGAGATGTATGAGGAATTCCTTAGTAAAGTCTCTATTTTAGAGTCTCTGGACAAGTGGGAACGTCTT
ACGGTAGCTGATGCATTGGAACCAGTGCAGTTTGAAGATGGGCAGAAGATTGTGGTGCAGGGAGAACCAG
GGGATGAGTTCTTCATTATTTTAGAGGGGTCAGCTGCTGTGCTACAACGTCGGTCAGAAAATGAAGAGTT
TGTTGAAGTGGGAAGATTGGGGCCTTCTGATTATTTTGGTGAAATTGCACTACTGATGAATCGTCCTCGT
GCTGCCACAGTTGTTGCTCGTGGCCCCTTGAAGTGCGTTAAGCTGGACCGACCTAGATTTGAACGTGTTC
TTGGCCCATGCTCAGACATCCTCAAACGAAACATCCAGCAGTACAACAGTTTTGTGTCACTGTCTGTCGC
ATGCGGCAAGCCCGACGTGGTGCAGATCGTGAGAAACTACAACGCCTACCTGAGAGCCAGCGACGACCTG
CCCAAGCTGTTCATCGAGGGTGACCCCGGCTTCTTCAGCAACGCCATCGTGGAGGGCGCCAAGAAGTTCC
CCAACACCGAGTTCGTGAAGGTGAAGGGCCTGCACTTCCTCCAGGAGGACGCCCCCGACGAGATGGGCAA
GTACATCAAGAGCTTCGTGGAGAGAGTGCTGAAGAACGAGCAGTAA
