>Addgene plasmid #53593 | Nano-lantern(cAMP-0.4)/pcDNA3 | addgene partial sequence | sequence record 89517 | GFP-F 5'-GGTCCTTCTTGAGTTTGTAAC-3'
CAGAGGAAGAGGATGATCACCGGCCCCCAGTGGTGGGCCAGGTGCAAGCAGATGAACGTGCTGGACAGCT
TCATCAACTACTACGACAGCGAGAAGCACGCCGAGAACGCCGTGATCTTCCTGCACGGCAACGCCACTAG
CAGCTACCTGTGGAGGCACGTGGTGCCCCACATCGAGCCCGTGGCCAGGTGCATCATCCCCGATCTGATC
GGCATGGGCAAGAGCGGCAAGAGCGGCAACGGCAGCTACAGGCTGCTGGACCACTACAAGTACCTGACCG
CCTGGTTCGAGCTTCTGAACCTGCCCAAGAAGATCATCTTCGTGGGCCACGACTGGGGCGCCGCCCTGGC
CTTCCACTACGCCTACGAGCACCAGGACAGGATCAAGGCCATCGTGCACATGGAGAGCGTGGTGGACGTG
ATCGAGAGCTGGGACGAGTGGCCAGACATCGAGGAGGACATCGCCCTGATCAAGAGCGAGGAGGGCGAGA
AGATGGTGCTGGAGAACAACTTCTTCGTGGAGACCGTGCTGCCCAGCAAGATCATGAGAAAGCTGGAGCC
CGAGGAGTTCGCCGCCTACCTGGAGCCCTTCAAGGAGAAGGGCGAGGTGAGAAGACCCACCCTGAGCTGG
CCCAGAGAGATCCCCCTGGTGAAGGGCCCATGGAATTGGGATTCTGGGTGCTCCAGAGAAGGTCTCGAGA
TGTATGAGGAATTCCTTAGTAAAGTCTCTATTTTAGAGTCTCTGGACAAGTGGGAACGTCTTACGGTAGC
TGATGCATTGGAACCAGTGCAGTTTGAAGATGGGCAGAAGATTGTGGTGCAGGGAGAACCAGGGGATGAG
TTCTTCATTATTTTAGAGGGGTCAGCTGCTGTGCTACAACGTC
