>Addgene plasmid #53593 | Nano-lantern(cAMP-0.4)/pcDNA3 | addgene partial sequence | sequence record 89527 | CMV-F 5'-CGCAAATGGGCGGTAGGCGTG-3'
AGAACCCACTGCTTACTGGCTTATCGAAATTAATACGACTCACTATAGGGAGACCCAAGCTTGGTACCGA
GCTCGGATCCGCCACCATGAGTAAAGGAGAAGAACTTTTCACTGGAGTTGTCCCAATTCTTGTTGAATTA
GATGGTGATGTTAATGGGCACAAATTTTCTGTCAGTGGAGAGGGTGAAGGTGATGCAACATACGGAAAAC
TTACCCTTAAATTAATTTGCACTACTGGAAAACTACCTGTTCCATGGCCAACACTTGTCACTACTTTAGG
TTATGGTCTTCAATGCTTTGCGAGATACCCAGATCATATGAAACAGCATGACTTTTTCAAGAGTGCCATG
CCCGAAGGTTATGTACAGGAAAGAACTATATTTTTCAAAGATGACGGGAACTACAAGACACGTGCTGAAG
TCAAGTTTGAAGGTGATACCCTTGTTAATAGAATCGAGTTAAAAGGTATTGATTTTAAAGAAGATGGAAA
CATTCTTGGACACAAATTGGAATACAACTATAACTCACACAATGTATACATCACAGCAGACAAACAAAAG
AATGGAATCAAAGCAAACTTCAAAATTAGACACAACATTGAAGATGGAGGTGTTCAACTAGCAGACCATT
ATCAACAAAATACTCCAATTGGCGATGGCCCTGTCCTTTTACCAGACAACCATTACCTGTCCTATCAATC
TGCCCTTTCGAAAGATCCCAACGAAAAGAGAGACCACATGGTCCTTCTTGAGTTTGTAACAGCTGCTGGG
GGTACCAAGGTGTACGACCCCGAGCAGAGGAAGAGGATGATCACCGGCCCCCAGTGGTGGGCCAGGTGCA
AGCAGATGAACGTGCTGGACAGCTTCATCAACTACTACGACAGCGAGAAGCACGCCGAGAACGCCGTGAT
CTTCCTGCACGGCAACGCCACTAGCAGCTACCTGTGGAGGCACGTGGTGCCCCACATCGAGCCCGTGGCC
AGGTGCATCATCCCCGATCTGATCGGCATGGGCAAGAGCG
