>Addgene plasmid #53593 | Nano-lantern(cAMP-0.4)/pcDNA3 | addgene partial sequence | sequence record 89568 | BGH-rev 5'-TAGAAGGCACAGTCGAGG-3'
CTCTAGATGCATGCTCGAGCGGCCGCTTACTGCTCGTTCTTCAGCACTCTCTCCACGAAGCTCTTGATGT
ACTTGCCCATCTCGTCGGGGGCGTCCTCCTGGAGGAAGTGCAGGCCCTTCACCTTCACGAACTCGGTGTT
GGGGAACTTCTTGGCGCCCTCCACGATGGCGTTGCTGAAGAAGCCGGGGTCACCCTCGATGAACAGCTTG
GGCAGGTCGTCGCTGGCTCTCAGGTAGGCGTTGTAGTTTCTCACGATCTGCACCACGTCGGGCTTGCCGC
ATGCGACAGACAGTGACACAAAACTGTTGTACTGCTGGATGTTTCGTTTGAGGATGTCTGAGCATGGGCC
AAGAACACGTTCAAATCTAGGTCGGTCCAGCTTAACGCACTTCAAGGGGCCACGAGCAACAACTGTGGCA
GCACGAGGACGATTCATCAGTAGTGCAATTTCACCAAAATAATCAGAAGGCCCCAATCTTCCCACTTCAA
CAAACTCTTCATTTTCTGACCGACGTTGTAGCACAGCAGCTGACCCCTCTAAAATAATGAAGAACTCATC
CCCTGGTTCTCCCTGCACCACAATCTTCTGCCCATCTTCAAACTGCACTGGTTCCAATGCATCAGCTACC
GTAAGACGTTCCCACTTGTCCAGAGACTCTAAAATAGAGACTTTACTAAGGAATTCCTCATACATCTCGA
GACCTTCTCTGGAGCACCCAGAATCCCAATTCCATGGGCCCTTCACCAGGGGGATCTCTCTGGGCCAGCT
CAGGGTGGGTCTTCTCACCTCGCCCTTCTCCTTGAAGGGCTCCAGGTAGGCGGCGAACTCCTCGGGCTCC
AGCTTTCTCATGA
