[The description below was written by a language model from this plasmid's Addgene catalogue record.]
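Description:
Nano-lantern(cAMP-0.4)/pcDNA3 is a mammalian expression plasmid of about 7.5 kb built on the Invitrogen pcDNA3 backbone (about 5.4 kb). It is maintained in E. coli as a high-copy plasmid under ampicillin selection. No feature table accompanies the record, so individual backbone elements are not itemised. However, the listed sequencing primers (CMV forward and BGH reverse) fit the standard pcDNA3 layout, in which the insert sits between the CMV immediate-early promoter and the bovine growth hormone polyadenylation signal. pcDNA3 also normally carries a neomycin resistance cassette for G418 selection of stable mammalian lines, although the record does not mention this marker.

The payload is a synthetic open reading frame of about 2.1 kb, cloned between BamHI and NotI sites that both remain intact. It encodes a luminescent cAMP indicator based on Nano-lantern. Nano-lantern reporters are generally chimeras of a Renilla luciferase variant and a bright yellow fluorescent protein, where resonance energy transfer from the luciferase to the fluorescent protein increases the light output. In sensor versions, a ligand-binding domain makes the luminescence depend on analyte concentration. The record does not give the domain composition of this insert, the identity of the cAMP-sensing module, or the meaning of the "0.4" in the name, which may denote an affinity variant.

The construct is intended for transfection into mammalian cells to monitor intracellular cAMP by bioluminescence. This readout needs no excitation light, so it avoids autofluorescence and phototoxicity and can be combined with optical stimulation. The associated work concerns bright luminescent proteins for fast single-cell and whole-body imaging.
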