Addgene plasmid #53593: Nano-lantern(cAMP-0.4)/pcDNA3
Purpose: Nano-lantern-based luminescent cAMP indicator
Depositing lab: Takeharu Nagai. Depositing organization: The University of Osaka. Publication: Luminescent proteins for high-speed single-cell and whole-body imaging. Saito K, Chang YF, Horikawa K, Hatsugai N, Higuchi Y, Hashida M, Yoshida Y, Matsuda T, Arai Y, Nagai T. Nat Commun. 2012;3:1262. doi: 10.1038/ncomms2248. PubMed 23232392.
Backbone
  Vector backbone: pcDNA3
  Backbone manufacturer: Invitrogen
  Backbone size w/o insert (bp): 5400
  Total vector size (bp): 7500
  Vector type: Mammalian Expression
Growth in bacteria
  Bacterial resistance: Ampicillin, 100 μg/mL
  Growth temperature: 37°C
  Growth strain: DH5alpha
  Copy number: High Copy
Gene/Insert
  Gene/Insert name: Nano-lantern-based luminescent cAMP indicator
  Species: Synthetic
  Insert size (bp): 2100
  GenBank ID: JN859499
  Cloning method: Restriction Enzyme; 5′ cloning site BamHI (not destroyed); 3′ cloning site NotI (not destroyed)
  Sequencing primers: 5′ CMV-F; 3′ BGHrev
Terms and licenses: Academic/Nonprofit Terms; Industry Terms: Not Available to Industry
How to cite: Nano-lantern(cAMP-0.4)/pcDNA3 was a gift from Takeharu Nagai (Addgene plasmid # 53593 ; http://n2t.net/addgene:53593 ; RRID:Addgene_53593)
